>Addgene plasmid #140309 | pDEST40-2XFL-Src-S32 | addgene full sequence | sequence record 291887 | Addgene NGS Result
GACGGATCGGGAGATCTCCCGATCCCCTATGGTGCACTCTCAGTACAATCTGCTCTGATGCCGCATAGTT
AAGCCAGTATCTGCTCCCTGCTTGTGTGTTGGAGGTCGCTGAGTAGTGCGCGAGCAAAATTTAAGCTACA
ACAAGGCAAGGCTTGACCGACAATTGCATGAAGAATCTGCTTAGGGTTAGGCGTTTTGCGCTGCTTCGCG
ATGTACGGGCCAGATATACGCGTTGACATTGATTATTGACTAGTTATTAATAGTAATCAATTACGGGGTC
ATTAGTTCATAGCCCATATATGGAGTTCCGCGTTACATAACTTACGGTAAATGGCCCGCCTGGCTGACCG
CCCAACGACCCCCGCCCATTGACGTCAATAATGACGTATGTTCCCATAGTAACGCCAATAGGGACTTTCC
ATTGACGTCAATGGGTGGAGTATTTACGGTAAACTGCCCACTTGGCAGTACATCAAGTGTATCATATGCC
AAGTACGCCCCCTATTGACGTCAATGACGGTAAATGGCCCGCCTGGCATTATGCCCAGTACATGACCTTA
TGGGACTTTCCTACTTGGCAGTACATCTACGTATTAGTCATCGCTATTACCATGGTGATGCGGTTTTGGC
AGTACATCAATGGGCGTGGATAGCGGTTTGACTCACGGGGATTTCCAAGTCTCCACCCCATTGACGTCAA
TGGGAGTTTGTTTTGGCACCAAAATCAACGGGACTTTCCAAAATGTCGTAACAACTCCGCCCCATTGACG
CAAATGGGCGGTAGGCGTGTACGGTGGGAGGTCTATATAAGCAGAGCTCTCTGGCTAACTAGAGAACCCA
CTGCTTACTGGCTTATCGAAATTAATACGACTCACTATAGGGAGACCCAAGCTGGCTAGTTAAGCTATCA
ACAAGTTTGTACAAAAAAGCAGGCTTCGAAGGAGATAGAACCATGGTCACCTCCCCGCAGAGGGCGGGCC
CGCTGGCCGGTGGAGTGACCACCTTTGTGGCCCTCTATGACTATGAGTCTAGGACGGAGACAGACCTGTC
CTTCAAGAAAGGCGAGCGGCTCCAGATTGTCAACAACACAGAGGGAGACTGGTGGCTGGCCCACTCGCTC
AGCACAGGACAGACAGGCTACATCCCCAGCAACTACGTGGCGCCCTCCGACTCCATCCAGGCTGAGGAGT
GGTATTTTGGCAAGATCACCAGACGGGAGTCAGAGCGGTTACTGCTCAATGCAGAGAACCCGAGAGGGAC
CTTCCTCGTGCGAGAAAGTGAGACCACGAAAGGTGCCTACTGCCTCTCAGTGTCTGACTTCGACAACGCC
AAGGGCCTCAACGTGAAGCACTACAAGATCCGCAAGCTGGACAGCGGCGGCTTCTACATCACCTCCCGCA
CCCAGTTCAACAGCCTGCAGCAGCTGGTGGCCTACTACTCCAAACACGCCGATGGCCTGTGCCACCGCCT
CACCACCGTGTGCCCCACGTCCGACCCAGCTTTCTTGTACAAAGTGGTTGATCTAGAGGATTACAAGGAT
GACGACGATAAGGGAGATTACAAGGATGACGACGATAAGTGATCTAGAGGGCCCGCGGTTCGAAGGTAAG
CCTATCCCTAACCCTCTCCTCGGTCTCGATTCTACGCGTACCGGTCATCATCACCATCACCATTGAGTTT
AAACCCGCTGATCAGCCTCGACTGTGCCTTCTAGTTGCCAGCCATCTGTTGTTTGCCCCTCCCCCGTGCC
TTCCTTGACCCTGGAAGGTGCCACTCCCACTGTCCTTTCCTAATAAAATGAGGAAATTGCATCGCATTGT
CTGAGTAGGTGTCATTCTATTCTGGGGGGTGGGGTGGGGCAGGACAGCAAGGGGGAGGATTGGGAAGACA
ATAGCAGGCATGCTGGGGATGCGGTGGGCTCTATGGCTTCTGAGGCGGAAAGAACCAGCTGGGGCTCTAG
GGGGTATCCCC
[124 nt withheld, positions 1972-2095]
C
[91 nt withheld, positions 2097-2187]
A
[49 nt withheld, positions 2189-2237]
CCTTTGACGTTGGAGTCCACGTTCTTT
[37 nt withheld, positions 2265-2301]
ACCCTATCTCGGTCTATTCTTTTGATTTATAAGGGATTTTGCCGATTTCGGCCTATTGGTTAAAAAATGA
GCTGATTTAACAAAAATTTAACGCGAATTAATTCTGTGGAATGTGTGTCAGTTAGGGTGTGGAAAGTCCC
CAGGCTCCCCAGCAGGCAGAAGTATGCAAAGCATGCATCTCAATTAGTCAGCAACCAGGTGTGGAAAGTC
CCCAGGCTCCCCAGCAGGCAGAAGTATGCAAAGCATGCATCTCAATTAGTCAGCAACCATAGTCCCGCCC
CTAACTCCGCCCATCCCGCCCCTAACTCCGCCCAGTTCCGCCCATTCTCCGCCCCATGGCTGACTAATTT
TTTTTATTTATGCAGAGGCCGAGGCCGCCTCTGCCTCTGAGCTATTCCAGAAGTAGTGAGGAGGCTTTTT
TGGAGGCCTAGGCTTTTGCAAAAAGCTCCCGGGAGCTTGTATATCCATTTTCGGATCTGATCAAGAGACA
GGATGAGGATCGTTTCGCATGATTGAACAAGATGGATTGCACGCAGGTTCTCCGGCCGCTTGGGTGGAGA
GGCTATTCGGCTATGACTGGGCACAACAGACAATCGGCTGCTCTGATGCCGCCGTGTTCCGGCTGTCAGC
GCAGGGGCGCCCGGTTCTTTTTGTCAAGACCGACCTGTCCGGTGCCCTGAATGAACTGCAGGACGAGGCA
GCGCGGCTATCGTGGCTGGCCACGACGGGCGTTCCTTGCGCAGCTGTGCTCGACGTTGTCACTGAAGCGG
GAAGGGACTGGCTGCTATTGGGCGAAGTGCCGGGGCAGGATCTCCTGTCATCTCACCTTGCTCCTGCCGA
GAAAGTATCCATCATGGCTGATGCAATGCGGCGGCTGCATACGCTTGATCCGGCTACCTGCCCATTCGAC
CACCAAGCGAAACATCGCATCGAGCGAGCACGTACTCGGATGGAAGCCGGTCTTGTCGATCAGGATGATC
TGGACGAAGAGCATCAGGGGCTCGCGCCAGCCGAACTGTTCGCCAGGCTCAAGGCGCGCATGCCCGACGG
CGAGGATCTCGTCGTGACCCATGGCGATGCCTGCTTGCCGAATATCATGGTGGAAAATGGCCGCTTTTCT
GGATTCATCGACTGTGGCCGGCTGGGTGTGGCGGACCGCTATCAGGACATAGCGTTGGCTACCCGTGATA
TTGCTGAAGAGCTTGGCGGCGAATGGGCTGACCGCTTCCTCGTGCTTTACGGTATCGCCGCTCCCGATTC
GCAGCGCATCGCCTTCTATCGCCTTCTTGACGAGTTCTTCTGAGCGGGACTCTGGGGTTCGCGAAATGAC
CGACCAAGCGACGCCCAACCTGCCATCACGAGATTTCGATTCCACCGCCGCCTTCTATGAAAGGTTGGGC
TTCGGAATCGTTTTCCGGGACGCCGGCTGGATGATCCTCCAGCGCGGGGATCTCATGCTGGAGTTCTTCG
CCCACCCCAACTTGTTTATTGCAGCTTATAATGGTTACAAATAAAGCAATAGCATCACAAATTTCACAAA
TAAAGCATTTTTTTCACTGCATTCTAGTTGTGGTTTGTCCAAACTCATCAATGTATCTTATCATGTCTGT
ATACCGTCGACCTCTAGCTAGAGCTTGGCGTAATCATGGTCATAGCTGTTTCCTGTGTGAAATTGTTATC
CGCTCACAATTCCACACAACATACGAGCCGGAAGCATAAAGTGTAAAGCCTGGGGTGCCTAATGAGTGAG
CTAACTCACATTAATTGCGTTGCGCTCACTGCCCGCTTTCCAGTCGGGAAACCTGTCGTGCCAGCTGCAT
TAATGAATCGGCCAACGCGCGGGGAGAGGCGGTTTGCGTATTGGGCGCTCTTCCGCTTCCTCGCTCACTG
ACTCGCTGCGCTCGGTCGTTCGGCTGCGGCGAGCGGTATCAGCTCACTCAAAGGCGGTAATACGGTTATC
CACAGAATCAGGGGATAACGCAGGAAAGAACATGTGAGCAAAAGGCCAGCAAAAGGCCAGGAACCGTAAA
AAGGCCGCGTTGCTGGCGTTTTTCCATAGGCTCCGCCCCCCTGACGAGCATCACAAAAATCGACGCTCAA
GTCAGAGGTGGCGAAACCCGACAGGACTATAAAGATACCAGGCGTTTCCCCCTGGAAGCTCCCTCGTGCG
CTCTCCTGTTCCGACCCTGCCGCTTACCGGATACCTGTCCGCCTTTCTCCCTTCGGGAAGCGTGGCGCTT
TCTCATAGCTCACGCTGTAGGTATCTCAGTTCGGTGTAGGTCGTTCGCTCCAAGCTGGGCTGTGTGCACG
AACCCCCCGTTCAGCCCGACCGCTGCGCCTTATCCGGTAACTATCGTCTTGAGTCCAACCCGGTAAGACA
CGACTTATCGCCACTGGCAGCAGCCACTGGTAACAGGATTAGCAGAGCGAGGTATGTAGGCGGTGCTACA
GAGTTCTTGAAGTGGTGGCCTAACTACGGCTACACTAGAAGAACAGTATTTGGTATCTGCGCTCTGCTGA
AGCCAGTTACCTTCGGAAAAAGAGTTGGTAGCTCTTGATCCGGCAAACAAACCACCGCTGGTAGCGGTGG
TTTTTTTGTTTGCAAGCAGCAGATTACGCGCAGAAAAAAAGGATCTCAAGAAGATCCTTTGATCTTTTCT
ACGGGGTCTGACGCTCAGTGGAACGAAAACTCACGTTAAGGGATTTTGGTCATGAGATTATCAAAAAGGA
TCTTCACCTAGATCCTTTTAAATTAAAAATGAAGTTTTAAATCAATCTAAAGTATATATGAGTAAACTTG
GTCTGACAGTTACCAATGCTTAATCAGTGAGGCACCTATCTCAGCGATCTGTCTATTTCGTTCATCCATA
GTTGCCTGACTCCCCGTCGTGTAGATAACTACGATACGGGAGGGCTTACCATCTGGCCCCAGTGCTGCAA
TGATACCGCGAGACCCACGCTCACCGGCTCCAGATTTATCAGCAATAAACCAGCCAGCCGGAAGGGCCGA
GCGCAGAAGTGGTCCTGCAACTTTATCCGCCTCCATCCAGTCTATTAATTGTTGCCGGGAAGCTAGAGTA
AGTAGTTCGCCAGTTAATAGTTTGCGCAACGTTGTTGCCATTGCTACAGGCATCGTGGTGTCACGCTCGT
CGTTTGGTATGGCTTCATTCAGCTCCGGTTCCCAACGATCAAGGCGAGTTACATGATCCCCCATGTTGTG
CAAAAAAGCGGTTAGCTCCTTCGGTCCTCCGATCGTTGTCAGAAGTAAGTTGGCCGCAGTGTTATCACTC
ATGGTTATGGCAGCACTGCATAATTCTCTTACTGTCATGCCATCCGTAAGATGCTTTTCTGTGACTGGTG
AGTACTCAACCAAGTCATTCTGAGAATAGTGTATGCGGCGACCGAGTTGCTCTTGCCCGGCGTCAATACG
GGATAATACCGCGCCACATAGCAGAACTTTAAAAGTGCTCATCATTGGAAAACGTTCTTCGGGGCGAAAA
CTCTCAAGGATCTTACCGCTGTTGAGATCCAGTTCGATGTAACCCACTCGTGCACCCAACTGATCTTCAG
CATCTTTTACTTTCACCAGCGTTTCTGGGTGAGCAAAAACAGGAAGGCAAAATGCCGCAAAAAAGGGAAT
AAGGGCGACACGGAAATGTTGAATACTCATACTCTTCCTTTTTCAATATTATTGAAGCATTTATCAGGGT
TATTGTCTCATGAGCGGATACATATTTGAATGTATTTAGAAAAATAAACAAATAGGGGTTCCGCGCACAT
TTCCCCGAAAAGTGCCACCTGACGTC
Features (pLannotate 1.2.2; 24 found; start..end, strand, type, name):
     28..80      -  misc_feature   bom (fragment): basis of mobility region from pBR322
    235..614     +  enhancer       CMV enhancer: human cytomegalovirus immediate early enhancer
    615..818     +  promoter       CMV promoter: human cytomegalovirus (CMV) immediate early promoter
    814..847     +  LTR            5' LTR (truncated) (fragment): truncated 5' long terminal repeat (LTR) from HIV-1
    863..881     +  promoter       T7 promoter: promoter for bacteriophage T7 RNA polymerase
    911..935     +  protein_bind   attB1: mutant version of attB; recombination site for the Gateway® BP reaction BP Clonase™
    932..1498    +  CDS            Src (fragment): SRC_MOUSE - Experimental evidence at protein level: Swiss-Prot protein existence level 1. Non-receptor protein tyrosine kinase which is activated following engagement of many different classes of cellular receptors including immune response receptors, integrins and other adhesion receptors, receptor protein tyrosine kinases, G protein-coupled receptors as well as cytokine receptors. Participates in signaling pathways that control a diverse spectrum of biological activities including gene transcription, immune response, cell adhesion, cell cycle progression, apoptosis, migration, and transforma
   1494..1518    -  protein_bind   attB2: mutant version of attB; recombination site for the Gateway® BP reaction BP Clonase™
   1529..1579    +  CDS            3xFLAG (fragment): three tandem FLAG® epitope tags
   1605..1646    +  CDS            V5 tag: epitope tag from simian virus 5
   1702..1926    +  polyA_signal   bGH poly(A) signal: bovine growth hormone polyadenylation signal
   1930..1951    +  promoter       SV40 promoter (fragment): SV40 enhancer and early promoter
   1972..2400    +  rep_origin     f1 ori (sequence partly withheld): f1 bacteriophage origin of replication; arrow indicates direction of (+) strand synthesis
   2414..2743    +  promoter       SV40 promoter: SV40 enhancer and early promoter
   2810..3601    +  CDS            neo: KKA2_KLEPN - Also known as kan, nptII. Experimental evidence at protein level: Swiss-Prot protein existence level 1. Resistance to kanamycin, neomycin, paromomycin, ribostamycin, butirosin and gentamicin B. From Klebsiella pneumoniae.
   3627..3785    +  CDS            ble (fragment): BLE_KLEPN - Experimental evidence at protein level: Swiss-Prot protein existence level 1. Binding protein with a strong affinity to the bleomycin family of antibiotics. Binds to CL990; an antimitotic-antibiotic compound. From Klebsiella pneumoniae.
   3780..3901    +  polyA_signal   SV40 poly(A) signal: SV40 polyadenylation signal
   3974..3990    -  protein_bind   lac operator: The lac repressor binds to the lac operator to inhibit transcription in E. coli. This inhibition can be relieved by adding lactose or isopropyl-β-D-thiogalactopyranoside (IPTG). lac repressor encoded by lacI
   3998..4028    -  promoter       lac promoter: promoter for the E. coli lac operon
   4043..4064    -  protein_bind   CAP binding site: CAP binding activates transcription in the presence of cAMP. E. coli catabolite activator protein
   4077..4169    -  CDS            lacI (fragment): lac repressor; lacI; The lac repressor binds to the lac operator to inhibit transcription in E. coli. This inhibition can be relieved by adding lactose or isopropyl-β-D-thiogalactopyranoside (IPTG).
   4352..4940    -  rep_origin     ori: high-copy-number ColE1/pMB1/pBR322/pUC origin of replication
   5111..5971    -  CDS            AmpR: β-lactamase; bla; confers resistance to ampicillin, carbenicillin, and related antibiotics
   5972..6076    -  promoter       AmpR promoter: bla
