[The description below was written by a language model from this plasmid's Addgene catalogue record and pLannotate feature annotations shown in this document.]
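Description:
pDEST40-2XFL-Src-S32 is a mammalian expression plasmid built by Gateway recombination into a modified pcDNA-DEST40 backbone. It is propagated in E. coli at high copy from a ColE1/pUC-type origin with ampicillin selection through the bla gene. It also carries an f1 phage origin. For mammalian cells, an SV40 early promoter drives a neomycin phosphotransferase cassette ending in an SV40 polyadenylation signal, which allows G418 selection of stable transfectants. The sequenced record is 6,107 nt. This is shorter than the catalogue backbone figure of about 7.1 kb, as expected once the Gateway destination cassette has been replaced by a small insert.

The payload is a truncated human SRC coding sequence of about 534 bp, called S32, that retains only the SH3 and SH2 domains. It therefore lacks the disordered N-terminal region, the kinase domain and the C-terminal tail. The automated annotation labels this fragment by its match to mouse Src, but the catalogue gives the species as human. The insert sits between attB1 and attB2 sites downstream of the CMV immediate-early enhancer and promoter, and a T7 promoter lies just upstream of it. The reading frame continues through attB2 into a backbone-encoded C-terminal tandem FLAG tag, which the annotation detects as a partial 3xFLAG match, consistent with the stated 2X Flag. A V5 epitope sequence from the parent vector is annotated further downstream, but the record does not say whether it is translated. A bovine growth hormone polyadenylation signal terminates the transcript. The plasmid is intended for expressing this Flag-tagged Src fragment in mammalian cells for structure-function studies, as one of a set of deletion mutants associated with work on a dimerization function in the N-terminal region of Src.
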