Addgene plasmid #140309: pDEST40-2XFL-Src-S32
Purpose: Expresses Flag-tagged human Src-S32 in mammalian cells for structure-function studies
Depositing lab: Mark Moasser. Depositing organization: University of California, San Francisco (UCSF). Publication: A Dimerization Function in the Intrinsically Disordered N-Terminal Region of Src. Spassov DS, Ruiz-Saenz A, Piple A, Moasser MM. Cell Rep. 2018 Oct 9;25(2):449-463.e4. doi: 10.1016/j.celrep.2018.09.035. PubMed 30304684.
Backbone
  Vector backbone: modified pcDNA-pDEST40
  Backbone manufacturer: modified from ThermoFisher 12274015
  Backbone size w/o insert (bp): 7100
  Vector type: Mammalian Expression
  Selectable markers: Neomycin (select with G418)
Growth in bacteria
  Bacterial resistance: Ampicillin, 100 μg/mL
  Growth temperature: 37°C
  Growth strain: DH5alpha
  Copy number: High Copy
Gene/Insert
  Gene/Insert name: Src deletion mutant (alt name: S32)
  Species: H. sapiens (human)
  Insert size (bp): 534
  Mutation: contains only the SH3 and SH2 domains
  Entrez Gene: SRC (a.k.a. ASV, SRC1, THC6, c-SRC, p60-Src)
  Promoter: CMV
  Tag / fusion protein: 2X Flag (C terminal on backbone)
  Cloning method: Gateway Cloning
Terms and licenses: Academic/Nonprofit Terms; Industry Terms: Not Available to Industry
How to cite: pDEST40-2XFL-Src-S32 was a gift from Mark Moasser (Addgene plasmid # 140309 ; http://n2t.net/addgene:140309 ; RRID:Addgene_140309)
