>Addgene plasmid #140309 | pDEST40-2XFL-Src-S32 | depositor partial sequence | sequence record 272237 | insert
ACCTCCCCGCAGAGGGCGGGCCCGCTGGCCGGTGGAGTGACCACCTTTGTGGCCCTCTATGACTATGAGT
CTAGGACGGAGACAGACCTGTCCTTCAAGAAAGGCGAGCGGCTCCAGATTGTCAACAACACAGAGGGAGA
CTGGTGGCTGGCCCACTCGCTCAGCACAGGACAGACAGGCTACATCCCCAGCAACTACGTGGCGCCCTCC
GACTCCATCCAGGCTGAGGAGTGGTATTTTGGCAAGATCACCAGACGGGAGTCAGAGCGGTTACTGCTCA
ATGCAGAGAACCCGAGAGGGACCTTCCTCGTGCGAGAAAGTGAGACCACGAAAGGTGCCTACTGCCTCTC
AGTGTCTGACTTCGACAACGCCAAGGGCCTCAACGTGAAGCACTACAAGATCCGCAAGCTGGACAGCGGC
GGCTTCTACATCACCTCCCGCACCCAGTTCAACAGCCTGCAGCAGCTGGTGGCCTACTACTCCAAACACG
CCGATGGCCTGTGCCACCGCCTCACCACCGTGTGCCCCACGTCC
